Addgene plasmid #136852: pEBTetDBl-CLIP-CP110
Purpose: Mammalian expression of the centrosomal protein Cep110 N-terminally fused to CLIP-tag
Depositing lab: Kai Johnsson. Depositing organization: Swiss Federal Institute of Technology (EPFL). Publication: Selective chemical crosslinking reveals a Cep57-Cep63-Cep152 centrosomal complex. Lukinavicius G, Lavogina D, Orpinell M, Umezawa K, Reymond L, Garin N, Gonczy P, Johnsson K. Curr Biol. 2013 Feb 4;23(3):265-70. doi: 10.1016/j.cub.2012.12.030. Epub 2013 Jan 17. PubMed 23333316.
Backbone
  Vector backbone: pEBTetDBl
  Backbone size w/o insert (bp): 10641
  Vector type: Mammalian Expression
  Selectable markers: Blasticidin
Growth in bacteria
  Bacterial resistance: Ampicillin, 100 μg/mL
  Growth temperature: 37°C
  Growth strain: DH5alpha
  Copy number: High Copy
Gene/Insert
  Gene/Insert name: CLIP-CP110
  Species: H. sapiens (human), Synthetic
  Insert size (bp): 3849
  Entrez Gene: CCP110 (a.k.a. CP110, Cep110)
  Promoter: CMV-TetO2
  Tag / fusion protein: FLAG-tag / His-tag (N terminal on insert)
  Cloning method: Gateway Cloning
  Sequencing primers: 5′ CMV_Fwd
Terms and licenses: Academic/Nonprofit Terms; Industry Terms: Not Available to Industry
Depositor comments: PolyAdenylation RNA deletion - low protein expression level
How to cite: pEBTetDBl-CLIP-CP110 was a gift from Kai Johnsson (Addgene plasmid # 136852 ; http://n2t.net/addgene:136852 ; RRID:Addgene_136852)
