[The description below was written by a language model from this plasmid's Addgene catalogue record and pLannotate feature annotations shown in this document.]
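Description:
pEBTetDBl-CLIP-CP110 is an episomal, tetracycline-regulated mammalian expression plasmid built on the pEBTetDBl backbone; the sequenced record is about 14.4 kb. In E. coli it is maintained through a high-copy ColE1/pUC-type origin and ampicillin resistance (bla). In mammalian cells it carries the Epstein-Barr virus oriP origin together with an EBNA1 coding sequence, a pairing that allows the plasmid to replicate and persist extrachromosomally in primate cells. An SV40 promoter-driven blasticidin S deaminase cassette with an SV40 poly(A) signal provides blasticidin selection. Short annotated fragments of EBV genes and of pBR322 elements (tet promoter, TcR, bom) appear to be backbone remnants.

The payload is human CCP110 (CP110/Cep110), a centrosomal protein involved in centriole duplication and in the control of ciliogenesis, fused at its N-terminus to CLIP-tag. The tag is annotated in the feature table as an MGMT fragment, because CLIP-tag is an engineered derivative of that alkyltransferase which reacts covalently with benzylcytosine substrates. A His tag precedes it; the catalogue also lists a FLAG tag, which the annotation does not pick up. CCP110 sits between attB1 and attB2 sites, consistent with Gateway cloning. Expression is driven by a CMV enhancer/promoter followed by tet operator sites (CMV-TetO2). A separate cassette on the same plasmid, with RSV promoter elements, a rabbit β-globin intron and an SV40 poly(A) signal, encodes TetR, so transcription is repressed until tetracycline or doxycycline is added. No polyadenylation signal is annotated downstream of the insert, which matches the depositor's comment that a polyadenylation deletion results in low protein expression. The associated work used such fusions for selective chemical crosslinking to probe centrosomal protein complexes.
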