Features (pLannotate 1.2.2; 30 found; start..end, strand, type, name):
    433..1990    -  rep_origin     oriP (fragment): Epstein-Barr virus oriP replication origin (Yates et al., 2000)
   2103..2321    -  CDS            gL (fragment): GL_EBVB9 - Experimental evidence at protein level: Swiss-Prot protein existence level 1. The heterodimer glycoprotein H-glycoprotein L is required for the fusion of viral and plasma membranes leading to virus entry into the host cell. Acts as a functional inhibitor of gH and maintains gH in an inhibited form. Upon binding to host integrins, gL dissociates from gH leading to activation of the viral fusion glycoproteins gB and gH. Fusion of EBV with B-lymphocytes requires the additional receptor- binding protein gp42, which forms a complex with gH/gL. The heterodimer gH/gL targets also host EPHA
   2404..4329    -  CDS            EBNA1: Epstein-Barr nuclear antigen 1, also known as EBNA-1 crucial for latent viral infection, and for episomal amplification of vectors containing the oriP origin (Okita et al., 2013)
   4367..4711    -  CDS            BRRF2_EBVB9 (fragment): Protein inferred from homology: Swiss-Prot protein existence level 3. From Epstein-Barr virus (strain B95-8) (HHV-4) (Human herpesvirus 4).
   4714..4737    -  promoter       tet promoter (fragment): E. coli promoter for tetracycline efflux protein gene
   4850..4954    +  promoter       AmpR promoter: bla
   4955..5815    +  CDS            AmpR: β-lactamase; bla; confers resistance to ampicillin, carbenicillin, and related antibiotics
   5986..6574    +  rep_origin     ori: high-copy-number ColE1/pMB1/pBR322/pUC origin of replication
   6620..6743    -  CDS            TcR (fragment): tetracycline efflux protein; tet; confers resistance to tetracycline
   6781..7078    +  promoter       SV40 promoter: SV40 enhancer and early promoter
   7100..7498    +  CDS            BSD: blasticidin S deaminase; Aspergillus terreus BSD; confers resistance to blasticidin
   7542..7676    +  polyA_signal   SV40 poly(A) signal: SV40 polyadenylation signal
   7798..7850    -  misc_feature   bom (fragment): basis of mobility region from pBR322
   7981..8074    +  ncRNA          Retro dr1: Accession: RF00214 - Retrovirus direct repeat 1 (dr1)
   8110..8371    +  promoter       RSV promoter: Rous sarcoma virus enhancer/promoter
   8397..8457    +  promoter       SV40 promoter (fragment): SV40 early promoter
   8488..9060    +  intron         β-globin intron: intron from rabbit β-globin gene
   9115..9133    +  promoter       T7 promoter: promoter for bacteriophage T7 RNA polymerase
   9144..9764    +  CDS            tetR: TETR2_ECOLX - Experimental evidence at protein level: Swiss-Prot protein existence level 1. TetR is the repressor of the tetracycline resistance element; its N-terminal region forms a helix-turn-helix structure and binds DNA. Binding of tetracycline to TetR reduces the repressor affinity for the tetracycline resistance gene (tetA) promoter operator sites. From Escherichia coli.
   9806..9927    +  polyA_signal   SV40 poly(A) signal: SV40 polyadenylation signal
   9982..10361   +  enhancer       CMV enhancer: human cytomegalovirus immediate early enhancer
  10362..10565   +  promoter       CMV promoter: human cytomegalovirus (CMV) immediate early promoter
  10567..10586   +  promoter       PLtetO-1 promoter (fragment): modified phage lambda PL promoter with tet operator sites (Lutz and Bujard, 1997)
  10588..10607   +  promoter       PLtetO-1 promoter (fragment): modified phage lambda PL promoter with tet operator sites (Lutz and Bujard, 1997)
  10615..10648   +  promoter       TRE3GV promoter (fragment): 3rd-generation Tet-responsive promoter that can be activated by binding of Tet-On® 3G, optimized for retroviral and lentiviral vectors
  10764..10781   +  CDS            9xHis (fragment): 9xHis affinity tag
  10782..11324   +  CDS            MGMT (fragment): MGMT_HUMAN - Experimental evidence at protein level: Swiss-Prot protein existence level 1. Involved in the cellular defense against the biological effects of O6-methylguanine (O6-MeG) and O4-methylthymine (O4-MeT) in DNA. Repairs the methylated nucleobase in DNA by stoichiometrically transferring the methyl group to a cysteine residue in the enzyme. This is a suicide reaction: the enzyme is irreversibly inactivated. From Homo sapiens (Human).
  11367..11391   +  protein_bind   attB1: mutant version of attB; recombination site for the Gateway® BP reaction BP Clonase™
  11394..14330   +  CDS            CCP110: CP110_HUMAN - Also known as CEP110, CP110, KIAA0419. Experimental evidence at protein level: Swiss-Prot protein existence level 1. Necessary for centrosome duplication at different stages of procentriole formation. Acts as a key negative regulator of ciliogenesis in collaboration with CEP97 by capping the mother centriole thereby preventing cilia formation (PubMed:17719545 PubMed:17681131, PubMed:23486064). Also involved in promoting ciliogenesis. May play a role in the assembly of the mother centriole subdistal appendages (SDA) thereby effecting the fusion of recycling endosomes to basal bodi
  14374..14      -  protein_bind   attB2 (across the origin): mutant version of attB; recombination site for the Gateway® BP reaction BP Clonase™
>Addgene plasmid #136852 | pEBTetDBl-CLIP-CP110 | addgene full sequence | sequence record 276383 | Addgene NGS Result
TTGTACAAAGTGGTGATGGCAGCTAGCGGCGCGCCCGGCCGCGGGGCAGTGCATGTAATCCCTTCAGTTG
GTTGGTACAACTTGCCAACTGGGCCCTGTTCCACATGTGACACGGGGGGGGACCAAACACAAAGGGGTTC
TCTGACTGTAGTTGACATCCTTATAAATGGATGTGCACATTTGCCAACACTGAGTGGCTTTCATCCTGGA
GCAGACTTTGCAGTCTGTGGACTGCAACACAACATTGCCTTTATGTGTAACTCTTGGCTGAAGCTCTTAC
ACCAATGCTGGGGGACATGTACCTCCCAGGGGCCCAGGAAGACTACGGGAGGCTACACCAACGTCAATCA
GAGGGGCCTGTGTAGCTACCGATAAGCGGACCCTCAAGAGGGCATTAGCAATAGTGTTTATAAGGCCCCC
TTGTTAACCCTAAACGGGTAGCATATGCTTCCCGGGTAGTAGTATATACTATCCAGACTAACCCTAATTC
AATAGCATATGTTACCCAACGGGAAGCATATGCTATCGAATTAGGGTTAGTAAAAGGGTCCTAAGGAACA
GCGATATCTCCCACCCCATGAGCTGTCACGGTTTTATTTACATGGGGTCAGGATTCCACGAGGGTAGTGA
ACCATTTTAGTCACAAGGGCAGTGGCTGAAGATCAAGGAGCGGGCAGTGAACTCTCCTGAATCTTCGCCT
GCTTCTTCATTCTCCTTCGTTTAGCTAATAGAATAACTGCTGAGTTGTGAACAGTAAGGTGTATGTGAGG
TGCTCGAAAACAAGGTTTCAGGTGACGCCCCCAGAATAAAATTTGGACGGGGGGTTCAGTGGTGGCATTG
TGCTATGACACCAATATAACCCTCACAAACCCCTTGGGCAATAAATACTAGTGTAGGAATGAAACATTCT
GAATATCTTTAACAATAGAAATCCATGGGGTGGGGACAAGCCGTAAAGACTGGATGTCCATCTCACACGA
ATTTATGGCTATGGGCAACACATAATCCTAGTGCAATATGATACTGGGGTTATTAAGATGTGTCCCAGGC
AGGGACCAAGACAGGTGAACCATGTTGTTACACTCTATTTGTAACAAGGGGAAAGAGAGTGGACGCCGAC
AGCAGCGGACTCCACTGGTTGTCTCTAACACCCCCGAAAATTAAACGGGGCTCCACGCCAATGGGGCCCA
TAAACAAAGACAAGTGGCCACTCTTTTTTTTGAAATTGTGGAGTGGGGGCACGCGTCAGCCCCCACACGC
CGCCCTGCGGTTTTGGACTGTAAAATAAGGGTGTAATAACTTGGCTGATTGTAACCCCGCTAACCACTGC
GGTCAAACCACTTGCCCACAAAACCACTAATGGCACCCCGGGGAATACCTGCATAAGTAGGTGGGCGGGC
CAAGATAGGGGCGCGATTGCTGCGATCTGGAGGACAAATTACACACACTTGCGCCTGAGCGCCAAGCACA
GGGTTGTTGGTCCTCATATTCACGAGGTCGCTGAGAGCACGGTGGGCTAATGTTGCCATGGGTAGCATAT
ACTACCCAAATATCTGGATAGCATATGCTATCCTAATCTATATCTGGGTAGCATAGGCTATCCTAATCTA
TATCTGGGTAGTATATGCTATCCTAATCTGTATCCGGGTAGCATATGCTATCCTAATAGAGATTAGGGTA
GTATATGCTATCCTAATTTATATCTGGGTAGCATATACTACCCAAATATCTGGATAGCATATGCTATCCT
AATCTATATCTGGGTAGCATATGCTATCCTAATCTATATCTGGGTAGCATAGGCTATCCTAATCTATATC
TGGGTAGCATATGCTATCCTAATCTATATCTGGGTAGTATATGCTATCCTAATTTATATCTGGGTAGCAT
AGGCTATCCTAATCTATATCTGGGTAGCATATGCTATCCTAATCTATATCTGGGTAGTATATGCTATCCT
AATCTGTATCCGGGTAGCATATGCTATCCTCATGCATATACAGTCAGCATATGATACCCAGTAGTAGAGT
GGGAGTGCTATCCTTTGCATATGCCGCCACCTCCCAAGGGGGCGTGAATTTTCGCTGCTTGTCCTTTTCC
TGCTGGTTGCTCCCATTCTTAGGTGAATTTAAGGAGGCCAGGCTAAAGCCGTCGCATGTCTGATTGCTCA
CCAGGTAAATGTCGCTAATGTTTTCCAACGCGAGAAGGTGTTGAGCGCGGAGCTGAGTGACGTGACAACA
TGGGTATGCCCAATTGCCCCATGTTGGGAGGACGAAAATGGTGACAAGACAGATGGCCAGAAATACACCA
ACAGCACGCATGATGTCTACTGGGGATTTATTCTTTAGTGCGGGGGAATACACGGCTTTTAATACGATTG
AGGGCGTCTCCTAACAAGTTACATCACTCCTGCCCTTCCTCACCCTCATCTCCATCACCTCCTTCATCTC
CGTCATCTCCGTCATCACCCTCCGCGGCAGCCCCTTCCACCATAGGTGGAAACCAGGGAGGCAAATCTAC
TCCATCGTCAAAGCTGCACACAGTCACCCTGATATTGCAGGTAGGAGCGGGCTTTGTCATAACAAGGTCC
TTAATCGCATCCTTCAAAACCTCAGCAAATATATGAGTTTGTAAAAAGACCATGAAATAACAGACAATGG
ACTCCCTTAGCGGGCCAGGTTGTGGGCCGGGTCCAGGGGCCATTCCAAAGGGGAGACGACTCAATGGTGT
AAGACGACATTGTGGAATAGCAAGGGCAGTTCCTCGCCTTAGGTTGTAAAGGGAGGTCTTACTACCTCCA
TATACGAACACACCGGCGACCCAAGTTCCTTCGTCGGTAGTCCTTTCTACGTGACTCCTAGCCAGGAGAG
CTCTTAAACCTTCTGCAATGTTCTCAAATTTCGGGTTGGAACCTCCTTGACCACGATGCTTTCCAAACCA
CCCTCCTTTTTTGCGCCTGCCTCCATCACCCTGACCCCGGGGTCCAGTGCTTGGGCCTTCTCCTGGGTCA
TCTGCGGGGCCCTGCTCTATCGCTCCCGGGGGCACGTCAGGCTCACCATCTGGGCCACCTTCTTGGTGGT
ATTCAAAATAATCGGCTTCCCCTACAGGGTGGAAAAATGGCCTTCTACCTGGAGGGGGCCTGCGCGGTGG
AGACCCGGATGATGATGACTGACTACTGGGACTCCTGGGCCTCTTTTCTCCACGTCCACGACCTCTCCCC
CTGGCTCTTTCACGACTTCCCCCCCTGGCTCTTTCACGTCCTCTACCCCGGCGGCCTCCACTACCTCCTC
GACCCCGGCCTCCACTACCTCCTCGACCCCGGCCTCCACTGCCTCCTCGACCCCGGCCTCCACCTCCTGC
TCCTGCCCCTCCTGCTCCTGCCCCTCCTCCTGCTCCTGCCCCTCCTGCCCCTCCTGCTCCTGCCCCTCCT
GCCCCTCCTGCTCCTGCCCCTCCTSCCCCTCCTSCTCCTGCCCCTCCTGCCCCTCCTCCTGCTCCTGCCC
CTCCTGCCCCTCCTCCTGCTCCTGCCCCTCCTGCCCCTCCTGCTCCTGCCCCTCCTGCCCCTCCTGCTCC
TGCCCCTCCTGCCCCTCCTGCTCCTGCCCCTCCTGCTCCTGCCCCTCCTGCTCCTGCCCCTCCTGCTCCT
GCCCCTCCTGCCCCTCCTGCCCCTCCTCCTGCTCCTGCCCCTCCTGCTCCTGCCCCTCCTGCCCCTCCTG
CCCCTCCTGCTCCTGCCCCTCCTCCTGCTCCTGCCCCTCCTGCCCCTCCTGCCCCTCCTCCTGCTCCTGC
CCCTCCTGCCCCTCCTCCTGCTCCTGCCCCTCCTCCTGCTCCTGCCCCTCCTGCCCCTCCTGCCCCTCCT
CCTGCTCCTGCCCCTCCTSCCCCTCCTCCTSCTCCWCCCCCACCTCCTGCTCCTGCCCCTCCTGCCCCTC
CTGCCCCTCCTCCTGCTCCTGCCCCTCCTCCTGCTCCTGCCCCTCCTGCCCCTCCTGCCCCTCCTGCCCC
TCCTCCTGCTCCTGCCCCTCCTCCTGCTCCTGCCCCTCCTGCTCCTGCCCCTCCCGCTCCTGCTCCTGCT
CCTGTTCCACCGTGGGTCCCTTTGCAGCCAATGCAACTTGGACGTTTTTGGGGTCTCCGGACACCATCTC
TATGTCTTGGCCCTGATCCTGAGCCGCCCGGGGCTCCTGGTCTTCCGCCTCCTCGTCCTCGTCCTCTTCC
CCGTCCTCGTCCATGGTTATCACCCCCTCTTCTTTGAGGTCCACTGCCGCCGGAGCCTTCTGGTCCAGAT
GTGTCTCCCTTCTCTCCTAGGCCATTTCCAGGTCCTGTACCTGGCCCCTCGTCAGACATGATTCACACTA
AAAGAGATCAATAGACATCTTTATTAGACGACGCTCAGTGAATACAGGGAGTGCAGACTCCTGCCCCCTC
CAACAGCCCCCCCACCCTCATCCCCTTCATGGTCGCTGTCAGACAGATCCAGGTCTGAAAATTCCCCATC
CTCCGAACCATCCTCGTCCTCATCACCAATTACTCGCAGCCCGGAAAACTCCCGCTGAACATCCTCAAGA
TTTGCGTCCTGAGCCTCAAGCCAGGCCTCAAATTCCTCGTCCCCCTTTTTGCTGGACGGTAGGGATGGGG
ATTCTCGGGACCCCTCCTCTTCCTCTTCAAGGTCACCAGACAGAGATGCTACTGGGGCAACGGAAGAAAA
GCTGGGTGCGGCCTGTGAGGATCAGCTTATCGATGATAAGCTGTCAAACATGAGAATTCTTGAAGACGAA
AGGGCCTCGTGATACGCCTATTTTTATAGGTTAATGTCATGATAATAATGGTTTCTTAGACGTCAGGTGG
CACTTTTCGGGGAAATGTGCGCGGAACCCCTATTTGTTTATTTTTCTAAATACATTCAAATATGTATCCG
CTCATGAGACAATAACCCTGATAAATGCTTCAATAATATTGAAAAAGGAAGAGTATGAGTATTCAACATT
TCCGTGTCGCCCTTATTCCCTTTTTTGCGGCATTTTGCCTTCCTGTTTTTGCTCACCCAGAAACGCTGGT
GAAAGTAAAAGATGCTGAAGATCAGTTGGGTGCACGAGTGGGTTACATCGAACTGGATCTCAACAGCGGT
AAGATCCTTGAGAGTTTTCGCCCCGAAGAACGTTTTCCAATGATGAGCACTTTTAAAGTTCTGCTATGTG
GCGCGGTATTATCCCGTGTTGACGCCGGGCAAGAGCAACTCGGTCGCCGCATACACTATTCTCAGAATGA
CTTGGTTGAGTACTCACCAGTCACAGAAAAGCATCTTACGGATGGCATGACAGTAAGAGAATTATGCAGT
GCTGCCATAACCATGAGTGATAACACTGCGGCCAACTTACTTCTGACAACGATCGGAGGACCGAAGGAGC
TAACCGCTTTTTTGCACAACATGGGGGATCATGTAACTCGCCTTGATCGTTGGGAACCGGAGCTGAATGA
AGCCATACCAAACGACGAGCGTGACACCACGATGCCTGCAGCAATGGCAACAACGTTGCGCAAACTATTA
ACTGGCGAACTACTTACTCTAGCTTCCCGGCAACAATTAATAGACTGGATGGAGGCGGATAAAGTTGCAG
GACCACTTCTGCGCTCGGCCCTTCCGGCTGGCTGGTTTATTGCTGATAAATCTGGAGCCGGTGAGCGTGG
GTCTCGCGGTATCATTGCAGCACTGGGGCCAGATGGTAAGCCCTCCCGTATCGTAGTTATCTACACGACG
GGGAGTCAGGCAACTATGGATGAACGAAATAGACAGATCGCTGAGATAGGTGCCTCACTGATTAAGCATT
GGTAACTGTCAGACCAAGTTTACTCATATATACTTTAGATTGATTTAAAACTTCATTTTTAATTTAAAAG
GATCTAGGTGAAGATCCTTTTTGATAATCTCATGACCAAAATCCCTTAACGTGAGTTTTCGTTCCACTGA
GCGTCAGACCCCGTAGAAAAGATCAAAGGATCTTCTTGAGATCCTTTTTTTCTGCGCGTAATCTGCTGCT
TGCAAACAAAAAAACCACCGCTACCAGCGGTGGTTTGTTTGCCGGATCAAGAGCTACCAACTCTTTTTCC
GAAGGTAACTGGCTTCAGCAGAGCGCAGATACCAAATACTGTCCTTCTAGTGTAGCCGTAGTTAGGCCAC
CACTTCAAGAACTCTGTAGCACCGCCTACATACCTCGCTCTGCTAATCCTGTTACCAGTGGCTGCTGCCA
GTGGCGATAAGTCGTGTCTTACCGGGTTGGACTCAAGACGATAGTTACCGGATAAGGCGCAGCGGTCGGG
CTGAACGGGGGGTTCGTGCACACAGCCCAGCTTGGAGCGAACGACCTACACCGAACTGAGATACCTACAG
CGTGAGCTATGAGAAAGCGCCACGCTTCCCGAAGGGAGAAAGGCGGACAGGTATCCGGTAAGCGGCAGGG
TCGGAACAGGAGAGCGCACGAGGGAGCTTCCAGGGGGAAACGCCTGGTATCTTTATAGTCCTGTCGGGTT
TCGCCACCTCTGACTTGAGCGTCGATTTTTGTGATGCTCGTCAGGGGGGCGGAGCCTATGGAAAAACGCC
AGCAACGCGGCCTTTTTACGGTTCCTGGCCTTTTGCTGGCCTTGAAGCTGTCCCTGATGGTCGTCATCTA
CCTGCCTGGACAGCATGGCCTGCAACGCGGGCATCCCGATGCCGCCGGAAGCGAGAAGAATCATAATGGG
GAAGGCCATCCAGCCTCGCGTCGAACTAGATGATCCGGCTGTGGAATGTGTGTCAGTTAGGGTGTGGAAA
GTCCCCAGGCTCCCCAGCAGGCAGAAGTATGCAAAGCATGCATCTCAATTAGTCAGCAACCAGGTGTGGA
AAGTCCCCAGGCTCCCCAGCAGGCAGAAGTATGCAAAGCATGCATCTCAATTAGTCAGCAACCATAGTCC
CGCCCCTAACTCCGCCCATCCCGCCCCTAACTCCGCCCAGTTCCGCCCATTCTCCGCCCCATGGCTGACT
AATTTTTTTTATTTATGCAGAGGCCGAGGCCGCCTCGGCCTCTGAGCTATTCCAGAAGTAGTGAGGAGGC
TTTTTTGGAGGGTGACCGCCACGACCGGTATGGCCAAGCCTTTGTCTCAAGAAGAATCCACCCTCATTGA
AAGAGCAACGGCTACAATCAACAGCATCCCCATCTCTGAAGACTACAGCGTCGCCAGCGCAGCTCTCTCT
AGCGACGGCCGCATCTTCACTGGTGTCAATGTATATCATTTTACTGGGGGACCTTGTGCAGAACTCGTGG
TGCTGGGCACTGCTGCTGCTGCGGCAGCTGGCAACCTGACTTGTATCGTCGCGATCGGAAATGAGAACAG
GGGCATCTTGAGCCCCTGCGGACGGTGCCGACAGGTGCTTCTCGATCTGCATCCTGGGATCAAAGCCATA
GTGAAGGACAGTGATGGACAGCCGACGGCAGTTGGGATTCGTGAATTGCTGCCCTCTGGTTATGTGTGGG
AGGGCTAACGGTCCGACGCGGCCCGACGGGTCCGAGGGGGGTCGACCTCGAAACTTGTTTATTGCAGCTT
ATAATGGTTACAAATAAAGCAATAGCATCACAAATTTCACAAATAAAGCATTTTTTTCACTGCATTCTAG
TTGTGGTTTGTCCAAACTCATCAATGTATCTTATCATGTCTGGATCTGATCCGAACCCCTTCCTCGACCA
ATTCTCATGTTTGACAGCTTATCATCGCAGATCCGGGCAACGTTGTTGCCATTGCTCGACCAATTCTCAT
GTTTGACAGCTTATCATCGCAGATCCGTATGGTGCACTCTCAGTACAATCTGCTCTGATGCCGCATAGTT
AAGCCAGTATCTGCTCCCTGCTTGTGTGTTGGAGGTCGCTGAGTAGTGCGCGAGCAAAATTTAAGCTACA
ACAAGGCAAGGCTTGACCGACAATTGCATGAAGAATCTGCTTAGGGTTAGGCGTTTTGCGCTGCTTCGCG
ATGTACGGGCCAGATATACGCGTATCTGAGGGGACTAGGGTGTGTTTAGGCGAAAAGCGGGGCTTCGGTT
GTACGCGGTTAGGAGTCCCCTCAGGATATAGTAGTTTCGCTTTTGCATAGGGAGGGGGAAATGTAGTCTT
ATGCAATACTCTTGTAGTCTTGCAACATGGTAACGATGAGTTAGCAACATGCCTTACAAGGAGAGAAAAA
GCACCGTGCATGCCGATTGGTGGAAGTAAGGTGGTACGATCGTGCCTTATTAGGAAGGCAACAGACGGGT
CTGACATGGATTGGACGAACCACTGAATTCCGCATTGCAGAGATATTGTATTTAAGTGCCTAGCTCGATA
CAATAAACGCCATTTGACCATTCACCACATTGGTGTGCACCTCCAAGCTGGCCGGGGATCCTCTAGGGCC
TCTGAGCTATTCCAGAAGTAGTGAAGAGGCTTTTTTGGAGGCCTAGGCTTTTGCAAAAAGCTCCGGATCG
ATCCTGAGAACTTCAGGGTGAGTTTGGGGACCCTTGATTGTTCTTTCTTTTTCGCTATTGTAAAATTCAT
GTTATATGGAGGGGGCAAAGTTTTCAGGGTGTTGTTTAGAATGGGAAGATGTCCCTTGTATCACCATGGA
CCCTCATGATAATTTTGTTTCTTTCACTTTCTACTCTGTTGACAACCATTGTCTCCTCTTATTTTCTTTT
CATTTTCTGTAACTTTTTCGTTAAACTTTAGCTTGCATTTGTAACGAATTTTTAAATTCACTTTTGTTTA
TTTGTCAGATTGTAAGTACTTTCTCTAATCACTTTTTTTTCAAGGCAATCAGGGTATATTATATTGTACT
TCAGCACAGTTTTAGAGAACAATTGTTATAATTAAATGATAAGGTAGAATATTTCTGCATATAAATTCTG
GCTGGCGTGGAAATATTCTTATTGGTAGAAACAACTACATCCTGGTCATCATCCTGCCTTTCTCTTTATG
GTTACAATGATATACACTGTTTGAGATGAGGATAAAATACTCTGAGTCCAAACCGGGCCCCTCTGCTAAC
CATGTTCATGCCTTCTTCTTTTTCCTACAGCTCCTGGGCAACGTGCTGGTTATTGTGCTGTCTCATCATT
TTGGCAAAGAATTGTAATACGACTCACTATAGGGCGAATTGATATGTCTAGATTAGATAAAAGTAAAGTG
ATTAACAGCGCATTAGAGCTGCTTAATGAGGTCGGAATCGAAGGTTTAACAACCCGTAAACTCGCCCAGA
AGCTAGGTGTAGAGCAGCCTACATTGTATTGGCATGTAAAAAATAAGCGGGCTTTGCTCGACGCCTTAGC
CATTGAGATGTTAGATAGGCACCATACTCACTTTTGCCCTTTAGAAGGGGAAAGCTGGCAAGATTTTTTA
CGTAATAACGCTAAAAGTTTTAGATGTGCTTTACTAAGTCATCGCGATGGAGCAAAAGTACATTTAGGTA
CACGGCCTACAGAAAAACAGTATGAAACTCTCGAAAATCAATTAGCCTTTTTATGCCAACAAGGTTTTTC
ACTAGAGAATGCATTATATGCACTCAGCGCTGTGGGGCATTTTACTTTAGGTTGCGTATTGGAAGATCAA
GAGCATCAAGTCGCTAAAGAAGAAAGGGAAACACCTACTACTGATAGTATGCCGCCATTATTACGACAAG
CTATCGAATTATTTGATCACCAAGGTGCAGAGCCAGCCTTCTTATTCGGCCTTGAATTGATCATATGCGG
ATTAGAAAAACAACTTAAATGTGAAAGTGGGTCCGCGTACAGCGGATCCCGGGAATTCAGATCTTATTAA
AGCAGAACTTGTTTATTGCAGCTTATAATGGTTACAAATAAAGCAATAGCATCACAAATTTCACAAATAA
AGCATTTTTTTCACTGCATTCTAGTTGTGGTTTGTCCAAACTCATCAATGTATCTTATCATGTCTGGTCG
AATCCATGGCGCAGAACTGGTAGGTATGGAAGATCCGCGTTGACATTGATTATTGACTAGTTATTAATAG
TAATCAATTACGGGGTCATTAGTTCATAGCCCATATATGGAGTTCCGCGTTACATAACTTACGGTAAATG
GCCCGCCTGGCTGACCGCCCAACGACCCCCGCCCATTGACGTCAATAATGACGTATGTTCCCATAGTAAC
GCCAATAGGGACTTTCCATTGACGTCAATGGGTGGAGTATTTACGGTAAACTGCCCACTTGGCAGTACAT
CAAGTGTATCATATGCCAAGTACGCCCCCTATTGACGTCAATGACGGTAAATGGCCCGCCTGGCATTATG
CCCAGTACATGACCTTATGGGACTTTCCTACTTGGCAGTACATCTACGTATTAGTCATCGCTATTACCAT
GGTGATGCGGTTTTGGCAGTACATCAATGGGCGTGGATAGCGGTTTGACTCACGGGGATTTCCAAGTCTC
CACCCCATTGACGTCAATGGGAGTTTGTTTTGGCACCAAAATCAACGGGACTTTCCAAAATGTCGTAACA
ACTCCGCCCCATTGACGCAAATGGGCGGTAGGCGTGTACGGTGGGAGGTCTATATAAGCAGAGCTCTCCC
TATCAGTGATAGAGATCTCCCTATCAGTGATAGAGATCGTCGACGAGCTCGTTTAGTGAACCGTCAGATC
GCCTGGAGACGCCATCCACGCTGTTTTGACCTCCATAGAAGACACCGGGACCGATCCAGCCTCCGGACTC
TAGCGTTTAAACTTAAGCTTACCACCATGGATTATAAAGACGATGATGACAAGCACCACCACCACCACCA
CGACAAGGATTGTGAAATGAAACGCACCACACTGGACAGCCCTTTGGGGAAGCTGGAGCTGTCTGGTTGT
GAGCAGGGTCTGCACGAAATAATTTTTCTGGGCAAGGGGACGTCTGCAGCTGATGCCGTGGAGGTCCCAG
CCCCCGCTGCGGTTCTCGGAGGTCCGGAGCCCCTGATACAGGCTACAGCCTGGCTGAATGCCTATTTCCA
CCAGCCCGAGGCTATCGAAGAGTTCCCCGTGCCGGCTCTTCACCATCCCGTTTTCCAGCAAGAGTCGTTC
ACCAGACAGGTGTTATGGAAGCTGCTGAAGGTTGTGAAATTCGGAGAAGTGATTTCTGAGTCACACTTAG
CAGCCCTGGTAGGCAACCCCGCAGCCACGGCAGCAGTGAATACGGCACTGGATGGCAATCCTGTCCCTAT
CCTGATCCCGTGCCACAGAGTGGTCCAGGGGGATTCGGATGTGGGGCCGTACCTTGGTGGACTGGCCGTG
AAGGAATGGCTTCTGGCCCATGAAGGCCACCGGTTGGGGAAGCCAGGCTTGGGATTCGAACTGGAGGTGC
TGTTCCAGGGCCCCGGTACCGCCATCACAAGTTTGTACAAAAAAGCAGGCTTAATGGAGGAGTATGAGAA
GTTCTGTGAAAAAAGTCTTGCCAGAATACAAGAAGCATCACTATCCACAGAGAGCTTTCTCCCTGCTCAG
TCTGAAAGTATCTCACTTATTCGCTTTCATGGAGTGGCTATCCTTTCTCCACTGCTTAACATTGAGAAAA
GAAAGGAAATGCAACAAGAAAAGCAGAAAGCACTTGATGTAGAAGCAAGAAAGCAGGTTAACAGGAAGAA
AGCTTTACTGACTCGTGTCCAGGAGATTCTTGACAATGTTCAGGTTAGAAAAGCACCTAATGCCAGTGAT
TTTGATCAGTGGGAGATGGAAACAGTTTACTCTAATTCAGAAGTCAGAAACTTGAATGTTCCTGCTACAT
TTCCAAATAGCTTTCCAAGCCATACGGAACACTCTACTGCAGCAAAGCTTGATAAGATAGCTGGGATTTT
GCCATTGGATAATGAGGACCAATGTAAAACTGATGGAATAGACTTAGCTAGAGATTCAGAAGGATTTAAT
TCTCCGAAGCAATGTGATAGTTCCAATATTAGTCATGTAGAAAATGAAGCTTTTCCAAAGACCTCTTCAG
CAACCCCACAAGAAACTCTTATTTCTGATGGTCCCTTCTCAGTAAATGAACAACAGGATCTACCACTTTT
GGCAGAAGTCATCCCAGATCCCTATGTAATGAGTCTTCAGAATCTGATGAAAAAGTCAAAGGAATATATA
GAAAGAGAACAATCTAGACGCAGTCTGAGAGGTAGTATGAACAGAATTGTTAATGAGAGTCATTTAGACA
AAGAACATGATGCTGTTGAAGTGGCTGACTGTGTAAAAGAGAAAGGCCAGTTGACAGGCAAACACTGTGT
CTCAGTTATTCCTGACAAACCAAGCCTTAATAAATCAAATGTTCTTCTCCAAGGTGCTTCCACTCAAGCA
AGCAGCATGAGTATGCCAGTTTTAGCTAGCTTTTCGAAAGTGGACATACCTATACGAACTGGCCATCCCA
CTGTTCTAGAGTCTAATTCTGATTTTAAAGTTATTCCCACTATTGTTACCGAAAATAATGTTATCAAAAG
TCTTACAGGTTCATATGCCAAATTACCTAGTCCAGAGCCAAGTATGAGTCCTAAAATGCACCGAAGACGT
TCCAGGACATCATCAGCGTGTCATATACTTATAAATAACCCAATAAATGCCTGTGAATTAAGCCCTAAAG
GAAAAGAACAGGCAATGGACTTAATTATTCAAGATACTGATGAAAACACAAATGTGCCCGAAATTATGCC
AAAGTTACCAACTGATTTAGCGGGAGTTTGTTCAAGCAAGGTTTATGTGGGCAAAAATACATCTGAAGTC
AAAGAAGATGTGGTTTTAGGTAAATCAAATCAGGTATGTCAATCTTCAGGAAATCATTTAGAAAATAAAG
TTACTCATGGACTTGTTACTGTGGAAGGTCAGTTAACATCCGATGAGAGAGGCGCACACATAATGAACAG
TACCTGTGCTGCGATGCCAAAGCTGCATGAACCATATGCCAGCAGTCAGTGTATAGCAAGTCCAAACTTT
GGAACTGTGAGTGGACTCAAGCCAGCCAGTATGTTAGAGAAAAACTGCAGTTTGCAAACAGAACTGAATA
AGTCTTATGATGTAAAAAACCCTTCTCCTTTATTGATGCAAAACCAGAATACGAGACAGCAGATGGACAC
ACCTATGGTGTCCTGTGGAAATGAACAATTTTTGGATAACAGTTTTGAGAAAGTTAAACGGAGACTTGAT
TTAGATATTGATGGTTTGCAAAAAGAAAACTGCCCTTATGTCATAACAAGTGGAATAACTGAACAAGAAA
GGCAACATTTGCCAGAAAAAAGATACCCTAAGGGATCTGGCTTCGTTAACAAGAATAAAATGTTAGGAAC
TAGTTCCAAAGAAAGCGAGGAGTTACTAAAAAGCAAGATGTTAGCTTTTGAAGAAATGCGGAAGAGACTA
GAAGAACAGCACGCCCAGCAATTATCACTACTCATAGCTGAGCAGGAAAGGGAACAAGAAAGACTGCAAA
AGGAAATAGAAGAGCAGGAGAAAATGTTAAAAGAGAAGAAGGCAATGACAGCGGAAGCCTCTGAGTTGGA
CATTAACAATGCAGTGGAATTAGAATGGAGAAAAATAAGTGACTCTAGTTTGCTGGAAACAATGCTGTCT
CAAGCGGACTCACTCCATACTTCAAATTCAAATAGTTCTGGTTTCACCAATTCTGCCATGCAATATAGCT
TTGTTTCTGCAAACGAAGCACCATTCTACCTCTGGGGATCATCAACTAGTGGCTTGACCAAACTCTCAGT
AACAAGGCCTTTTGGAAGAGCCAAAACTAGATGGTCTCAAGTTTTTAGTCTGGAAATACAAGCAAAATTT
AACAAAATAACTGCAGTGGCAAAAGGATTTCTTACTCGTAGACTTATGCAGACAGATAAGCTGAAGCAAC
TTCGACAAACTGTAAAAGATACTATGGAATTCATAAGAAGTTTTCAGTCAGAAGCACCATTAAAGAGAGG
CATTGTTTCAGCTCAAGATGCTTCACTTCAGGAAAGAGTGTTAGCTCAGTTGCGAGCTGCCTTGTACGGT
ATTCATGACATATTCTTTGTAATGGATGCAGCTGAAAGAATGTCTATTCTACATCATGATCGAGAAGTTC
GCAAAGAGAAAATGCTCAGGCAAATGGATAAAATGAAAAGTCCACGAGTGGCTCTTTCAGCTGCAACACA
GAAGTCTCTTGATAGGAAGAAATACATGAAAGCTGCTGAAATGGGAATGCCAAATAAGAAATTTCTGGTT
AAACAAAATCCTTCTGAAACAAGAGTCCTTCAGCCAAACCAAGGACAGAATGCACCTGTTCATAGGCTAC
TTAGTAGACAAGGGAGTATATGCAGGAAAAATCCAAAGAAAGCGGCCAAATGTTGCGACAATTTAAGAAG
ACAACATTCATTAGGATAATGATACCCAGCTTTC
